Addgene plasmid #125834: RCAS-HA-b-actin
Purpose: Retroviral expression of HA-tagged human beta-actin
Depositing lab: Yi Li. Depositing organization: Baylor College of Medicine. Publication: Somatic expression of PyMT or activated ErbB2 induces estrogen-independent mammary tumorigenesis. Toneff MJ, Du Z, Dong J, Huang J, Sinai P, Forman J, Hilsenbeck S, Schiff R, Huang S, Li Y. Neoplasia. 2010 Sep;12(9):718-26. PubMed 20824048.
Backbone
  Vector backbone: RCAS-Y
  Backbone manufacturer: Yi Li
  Vector type: Mammalian Expression, Retroviral
Growth in bacteria
  Bacterial resistance: Ampicillin, 100 μg/mL
  Growth temperature: 37°C
  Growth strain: NEB Stable
  Copy number: Unknown
Gene/Insert
  Gene/Insert name: Beta-actin
  Species: H. sapiens (human)
  Insert size (bp): 1200
  Entrez Gene: ACTB (a.k.a. BKRNS, BNS, BRWS1, CSMH, DDS1, PS1TP5BP1, THC8)
  Tag / fusion protein: HA (N terminal on insert)
  Cloning method: Restriction Enzyme; 5′ cloning site unknown (unknown if destroyed); 3′ cloning site unknown (unknown if destroyed)
  Sequencing primers: 5′ n/a
Terms and licenses: Academic/Nonprofit Terms; Industry Terms: Not Available to Industry
How to cite: RCAS-HA-b-actin was a gift from Yi Li (Addgene plasmid # 125834 ; http://n2t.net/addgene:125834 ; RRID:Addgene_125834)
