[The description below was written by a language model from this plasmid's Addgene catalogue record and pLannotate feature annotations shown in this document.]
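Description:
RCAS-HA-b-actin is a retroviral expression plasmid built on the RCAS-Y backbone, a derivative of the replication-competent avian retroviral vector family based on Rous sarcoma virus. The 12,852-nt sequence contains a complete proviral arrangement. Two copies of the RSV enhancer/promoter region, each with an adjacent direct repeat (dr1) element and primer binding site, correspond to the 5′ and 3′ long terminal repeat regions. Between them lie intact gag, gag-pol and env reading frames, the env matching the subgroup A Schmidt-Ruppin strain. Because the vector supplies its own structural, enzymatic and envelope proteins, it can produce infectious particles without a helper construct. In general, subgroup A envelope limits entry to cells that express the cognate avian TVA receptor.

The payload sits downstream of env, in the position occupied by src in the parental virus. It is human beta-actin (ACTB, about 1.2 kb) with an N-terminal HA epitope. The annotation tool matched the tag as a fragment of a 3xHA feature, and its length fits a single HA copy. It labelled the actin reading frame by its bovine homologue, which reflects how highly conserved this protein is rather than a different insert. In RCAS vectors, inserts at this site are normally expressed from a spliced, LTR-driven message, although the splice signals are not annotated here.

The bacterial portion is pBR322-like, with a ColE1/pMB1 origin, bom and rop elements, remnants of the tetracycline resistance gene, and an ampicillin resistance cassette for selection. The record gives the purpose only as retroviral expression of HA-tagged beta-actin. The associated study concerns somatic oncogene delivery in mammary tumorigenesis, but the role of this construct in that work is not stated.
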