Features (pLannotate 1.2.2; 21 found; start..end, strand, type, name):
      4..30      +  CDS            3xHA (fragment): three tandem HA epitope tags
     55..1179    +  CDS            ACTB: ACTB_BOVIN - Experimental evidence at protein level: Swiss-Prot protein existence level 1. Actin is a highly conserved protein that polymerizes to produce filaments that form cross-linked networks in the cytoplasm of cells. Actin exists in both monomeric (G-actin) and polymeric (F-actin) forms, both forms playing key functions, such as cell motility and contraction. In addition to their role in the cytoplasmic cytoskeleton, G- and F-actin also localize in the nucleus, and regulate gene transcription and motility and repair of damaged DNA. From Bos taurus (Bovine).
   1216..1310    +  ncRNA          Retro dr1: Accession: RF00214 - Retrovirus direct repeat 1 (dr1)
   1346..1607    +  promoter       RSV promoter: Rous sarcoma virus enhancer/promoter
   1629..1703    +  ncRNA          RSV PBS: Accession: RF00467 - Rous sarcoma virus (RSV) primer binding site (PBS)
   1830..2124    -  CDS            TcR (fragment): tetracycline efflux protein; tet; confers resistance to tetracycline
   2206..2228    -  protein_bind   lac operator (fragment): The lac repressor binds to the lac operator to inhibit transcription in E. coli. This inhibition can be relieved by adding lactose or isopropyl-β-D-thiogalactopyranoside (IPTG). lac repressor encoded by lacI
   2232..2262    -  promoter       lac UV5 promoter: E. coli lac promoter with an "up" mutation
   2391..2495    +  promoter       AmpR promoter: bla
   2496..3356    +  CDS            AmpR: β-lactamase; bla; confers resistance to ampicillin, carbenicillin, and related antibiotics
   3527..4115    +  rep_origin     ori: high-copy-number ColE1/pMB1/pBR322/pUC origin of replication
   4301..4441    -  misc_feature   bom: basis of mobility region from pBR322
   4543..4734    -  CDS            rop: Rop protein, which maintains plasmids at low copy number; rop
   4751..5131    +  CDS            YPB1_ECOLX: Protein predicted: Swiss-Prot protein existence level 4. From Escherichia coli.
   5373..5442    -  CDS            TcR (fragment): tetracycline efflux protein; tet; confers resistance to tetracycline
   5447..5541    +  ncRNA          Retro dr1: Accession: RF00214 - Retrovirus direct repeat 1 (dr1)
   5577..5838    +  promoter       RSV promoter: Rous sarcoma virus enhancer/promoter
   5860..5934    +  ncRNA          RSV PBS: Accession: RF00467 - Rous sarcoma virus (RSV) primer binding site (PBS)
   6177..8285    +  CDS            gag: GAG_RSVSB - Experimental evidence at protein level: Swiss-Prot protein existence level 1. [Protease p15]: Aspartyl protease that mediates proteolytic cleavages of Gag and Gag-Pol polyproteins during or shortly after the release of the virion from the plasma membrane. Cleavages take place as an ordered, step-wise cascade to yield mature proteins. This process is called maturation. Displays maximal activity during the budding process just prior to particle release from the cell. From Rous sarcoma virus (strain Schmidt-Ruppin B) (RSV-SRB).
   8273..10990   +  CDS            gag-pol (fragment): POL_RSVSB - Experimental evidence at protein level: Swiss-Prot protein existence level 1. [Integrase]: Catalyzes viral DNA integration into the host chromosome, by performing a series of DNA cutting and joining reactions (PubMed:9218451). This recombination event is an essential step in the viral replication cycle. Has a strong preference for using the 3'-OH at the viral DNA end as a nucleophile. From Rous sarcoma virus (strain Schmidt-Ruppin B) (RSV-SRB).
  10875..12683   +  CDS            env: ENV_RSVSA - Experimental evidence at protein level: Swiss-Prot protein existence level 1. The transmembrane protein (TM) acts as a class I viral fusion protein. Under the current model, the protein has at least 3 conformational states: pre-fusion native state, pre-hairpin intermediate state, and post-fusion hairpin state. During viral and target cell membrane fusion, the coiled coil regions (heptad repeats) assume a trimer-of-hairpins structure, positioning the fusion peptide in close proximity to the C-terminal region of the ectodomain. The formation of this structure appears to drive apposit
>Addgene plasmid #125834 | RCAS-HA-b-actin | addgene full sequence | sequence record 250871 | Addgene NGS Result
ATGTACCCATACGATGTTCCAGATTACGCTAAGCTTGAATTCAGATCTCGAGCTATGGATGATGATATCG
CCGCGCTCGTCGTCGACAACGGCTCCGGCATGTGCAAGGCCGGCTTCGCGGGCGACGATGCCCCCCGGGC
CGTCTTCCCCTCCATCGTGGGGCGCCCCAGGCACCAGGGCGTGATGGTGGGCATGGGTCAGAAGGATTCC
TATGTGGGCGACGAGGCCCAGAGCAAGAGAGGCATCCTCACCCTGAAGTACCCCATCGAGCACGGCATCG
TCACCAACTGGGACGACATGGAGAAAATCTGGCACCACACCTTCTACAATGAGCTGCGTGTGGCTCCCGA
GGAGCACCCCGTGCTGCTGACCGAGGCCCCCCTGAACCCCAAGGCCAACCGCGAGAAGATGACCCAGATC
ATGTTTGAGACCTTCAACACCCCAGCCATGTACGTTGCTATCCAGGCTGTGCTATCCCTGTACGCCTCTG
GCCGTACCACTGGCATCGTGATGGACTCCGGTGACGGGGTCACCCACACTGTGCCCATCTACGAGGGGTA
TGCCCTCCCCCATGCCATCCTGCGTCTGGACCTGGCTGGCCGGGACCTGACTGACTACCTCATGAAGATC
CTCACCGAGCGCGGCTACAGCTTCACCACCACGGCCGAGCGGGAAATCGTGCGTGACATTAAGGAGAAGC
TGTGCTACGTCGCCCTGGACTTCGAGCAAGAGATGGCCACGGCTGCTTCCAGCTCCTCCCTGGAGAAGAG
CTACGAGCTGCCTGACGGCCAGGTCATCACCATTGGCAATGAGCGGTTCCGCTGCCCTGAGGCACTCTTC
CAGCCTTCCTTCCTGGGCATGGAGTCCTGTGGCATCCACGAAACTACCTTCAACTCCATCATGAAGTGTG
ACGTGGACATCCGCAAAGACCTGTACGCCAACACAGTGCTGTCTGGCGGCACCACCATGTACCCTGGCAT
TGCCGACAGGATGCAGAAGGAGATCACTGCCCTGGCACCCAGCACAATGAAGATCAAGATCATTGCTCCT
CCTGAGCGCAAGTACTCCGTGTGGATCGGCGGCTCCATCCTGGCCTCGCTGTCCACCTTCCAGCAGATGT
GGATCAGCAAGCAGGAGTATGACGAGTCCGGCCCCTCCATCGTCCACCGCAAATGCTTCTAGGGATCAAA
CTTAATTAAATTTAAATATCGATGCGATGTACGGGCCAGATATACGCGTATCTGAGGGGACTAGGGTGTG
TTTAGGCGAAAAGCGGGGCTTCGGTTGTACGCGGTTAGGAGTCCCCTCAGGATATAGTAGTTTCGCTTTT
GCATAGGGAGGGGGAAATGTAGTCTTATGCAATACTCTTGTAGTCTTGCAACATGGTAACGATGAGTTAG
CAACATGCCTTACAAGGAGAGAAAAAGCACCGTGCATGCCGATTGGTGGAAGTAAGGTGGTACGATCGTG
CCTTATTAGGAAGGCAACAGACGGGTCTGACATGGATTGGACGAACCACTGAATTCCGCATTGCAGAGAT
ATTGTATTTAAGTGCCTAGCTCGATACAATAAACGCCATTTGACCATTCACCACATTGGTGTGCACCTGG
GTTGATGGCCGGACCGTTGATTCCCTGACGACTACGAGCACCTGCATGAAGCAGAAGGCTTCATTTGGTG
ACCCCGACGTGATAGTTAGGGAATAGTGGTCGGCCACAGACGGCGTGGCGATCCTGTCTCCATCCGTCTC
GTCTATCGGGAGGCGAGTTCGATGACCCTGGTGGAGGGGGCTGCGGCTTAGGGAGGCAGAAGCTGAGTAC
CGTCGGAGGGGATCCACAGGACGGGTGTGGTCGCCATGATCGCGTAGTCGATAGTGGCTCCAAGTAGCGA
AGCGAGCAGGACTGGGCGGCGGCCAAAGCGGTCGGACAGTGCTCCGAGAACGGGTGCGCATAGAAATTGC
ATCAACGCATATAGCGCTAGCAGCACGCCATAGTGACTGGCGATGCTGTCGGAATGGACGATATCCCGCA
AGAGGCCCGGCAGTACCGGCATAACCAAGCCTATGCCTACAGCATCCAGGGTGACGGTGCCGAGGATGAC
GATGAGCGCATTGTTAGATTTCATACACGGTGCCTGACTGCGTTAGCAATTTAACTGTGATAAACTACCG
CATTAAAGCTCCAAGCTTGGCTGTTTCCTGTGTGAAATTGTTATCCGCTCACAATTCCACACATTATACG
AGCCGGAAGCATAAAGTGTAAAGCCTGGGGTGCCTAATGAGTGAGAATTCTTGAAGACGAAAGGGCCTCG
TGATACGCCTATTTTTATAGGTTAATGTCATGATAATAATGGTTTCTTAGACGTCAGGTGGCACTTTTCG
GGGAAATGTGCGCGGAACCCCTATTTGTTTATTTTTCTAAATACATTCAAATATGTATCCGCTCATGAGA
CAATAACCCTGATAAATGCTTCAATAATATTGAAAAAGGAAGAGTATGAGTATTCAACATTTCCGTGTCG
CCCTTATTCCCTTTTTTGCGGCATTTTGCCTTCCTGTTTTTGCTCACCCAGAAACGCTGGTGAAAGTAAA
AGATGCTGAAGATCAGTTGGGTGCACGAGTGGGTTACATCGAACTGGATCTCAACAGCGGTAAGATCCTT
GAGAGTTTTCGCCCCGAAGAACGTTTTCCAATGATGAGCACTTTTAAAGTTCTGCTATGTGGCGCGGTAT
TATCCCGTGTTGACGCCGGGCAAGAGCAACTCGGTCGCCGCATACACTATTCTCAGAATGACTTGGTTGA
GTACTCACCAGTCACAGAAAAGCATCTTACGGATGGCATGACAGTAAGAGAATTATGCAGTGCTGCCATA
ACCATGAGTGATAACACTGCGGCCAACTTACTTCTGACAACGATCGGAGGACCGAAGGAGCTAACCGCTT
TTTTGCACAACATGGGGGATCATGTAACTCGCCTTGATCGTTGGGAACCGGAGCTGAATGAAGCCATACC
AAACGACGAGCGTGACACCACGATGCCTGCAGCAATGGCAACAACGTTGCGCAAACTATTAACTGGCGAA
CTACTTACTCTAGCTTCCCGGCAACAATTAATAGACTGGATGGAGGCGGATAAAGTTGCAGGACCACTTC
TGCGCTCGGCCCTTCCGGCTGGCTGGTTTATTGCTGATAAATCTGGAGCCGGTGAGCGTGGGTCTCGCGG
TATCATTGCAGCACTGGGGCCAGATGGTAAGCCCTCCCGTATCGTAGTTATCTACACGACGGGGAGTCAG
GCAACTATGGATGAACGAAATAGACAGATCGCTGAGATAGGTGCCTCACTGATTAAGCATTGGTAACTGT
CAGACCAAGTTTACTCATATATACTTTAGATTGATTTAAAACTTCATTTTTAATTTAAAAGGATCTAGGT
GAAGATCCTTTTTGATAATCTCATGACCAAAATCCCTTAACGTGAGTTTTCGTTCCACTGAGCGTCAGAC
CCCGTAGAAAAGATCAAAGGATCTTCTTGAGATCCTTTTTTTCTGCGCGTAATCTGCTGCTTGCAAACAA
AAAAACCACCGCTACCAGCGGTGGTTTGTTTGCCGGATCAAGAGCTACCAACTCTTTTTCCGAAGGTAAC
TGGCTTCAGCAGAGCGCAGATACCAAATACTGTCCTTCTAGTGTAGCCGTAGTTAGGCCACCACTTCAAG
AACTCTGTAGCACCGCCTACATACCTCGCTCTGCTAATCCTGTTACCAGTGGCTGCTGCCAGTGGCGATA
AGTCGTGTCTTACCGGGTTGGACTCAAGACGATAGTTACCGGATAAGGCGCAGCGGTCGGGCTGAACGGG
GGGTTCGTGCACACAGCCCAGCTTGGAGCGAACGACCTACACCGAACTGAGATACCTACAGCGTGAGCTA
TGAGAAAGCGCCACGCTTCCCGAAGGGAGAAAGGCGGACAGGTATCCGGTAAGCGGCAGGGTCGGAACAG
GAGAGCGCACGAGGGAGCTTCCAGGGGGAAACGCCTGGTATCTTTATAGTCCTGTCGGGTTTCGCCACCT
CTGACTTGAGCGTCGATTTTTGTGATGCTCGTCAGGGGGGCGGAGCCTATGGAAAAACGCCAGCAACGCG
GCCTTTTTACGGTTCCTGGCCTTTTGCTGGCCTTTTGCTCACATGTTCTTTCCTGCGTTATCCCCTGATT
CTGTGGATAACCGTATTACCGCCTTTGAGTGAGCTGATACCGCTCGCCGCAGCCGAACGACCGAGCGCAG
CGAGTCAGTGAGCGAGGAAGCGGAAGAGCGCCTGATGCGGTATTTTCTCCTTACGCATCTGTGCGGTATT
TCACACCGCATATGGTGCACTCTCAGTACAATCTGCTCTGATGCCGCATAGTTAAGCCAGTATACACTCC
GCTATCGCTACGTGACTGGGTCATGGCTGCGCCCCGACACCCGCCAACACCCGCTGACGCGCCCTGACGG
GCTTGTCTGCTCCCGGCATCCGCTTACAGACAAGCTGTGACCGTCTCCGGGAGCTGCATGTGTCAGAGGT
TTTCACCGTCATCACCGAAACGCGCGAGGCAGCTGCGGTAAAGCTCATCAGCGTGGTCGTGAAGCGATTC
ACAGATGTCTGCCTGTTCATCCGCGTCCAGCTCGTTGAGTTTCTCCAGAAGCGTTAATGTCTGGCTTCTG
ATAAAGCGGGCCATGTTAAGGGCGGTTTTTTCCTGTTTGGTCACTGATGCCTCCGTGTAAGGAGGATTTC
TGTTCATGGGGGTAATGATACCGATGAAACGAGAGAGGATGCTCACGATACGGGTTACTGATGATGAACA
TGCCCGGTTACTGGAACGTTGTGAGGGTAAACAACTGGCGGTATGGATGCGGCGGGACCAGAGAAAAATC
ACTCAGGGTCAATGCCAGCGCTTCGTTAATACAGATGTAGGTGTTCCACAGGGTAGCCAGCAGCATCCTG
CGATGCAGATCCGGAACATAATGGTGCAGGGCGCTGACTTCCGCGTTTCCAGACTTTACGAAACACGGAA
ACCGAAGACCATTCATGTTGTTGCTCAGGTCGCAGACGTTTTGCAGCAGCAGTCGCTTCACGTTCGCTCG
CGTATCGGTGATTCATTCTGCTAACCAGTAAGGCAACCCCGCCAGCCTAGCCGGGTCCTCAACGACAGGA
GCACGATCATGCGCACCCGTGGCCAGGACCCAACGCTGCCCGAGATGCGCCGCGTGCGGCTGCTGGAGAT
GGCGGACGCGATGGATATGTTCTGCCAAGGGTTGGTTTGCGCATTCACAGTTCTCCGCAAGAATTGATTG
GCTCCAATTCTTGGAGTGGTGAATCCGTTAGCGAGGTGCCGCCGGCTTCCATTCAGGTCGAGGTGGCCCG
GCTCCATGCACCGCGACGCAACGCGGGGAGGCAGACAAGGTATAGGGCGGCGATGCGATGTACGGGCCAG
ATATACGCGTATCTGAGGGGACTAGGGTGTGTTTAGGCGAAAAGCGGGGCTTCGGTTGTACGCGGTTAGG
AGTCCCCTCAGGATATAGTAGTTTCGCTTTTGCATAGGGAGGGGGAAATGTAGTCTTATGCAATACTCTT
GTAGTCTTGCAACATGGTAACGATGAGTTAGCAACATGCCTTACAAGGAGAGAAAAAGCACCGTGCATGC
CGATTGGTGGAAGTAAGGTGGTACGATCGTGCCTTATTAGGAAGGCAACAGACGGGTCTGACATGGATTG
GACGAACCACTGAATTCCGCATTGCAGAGATATTGTATTTAAGTGCCTAGCTCGATACAATAAACGCCAT
TTGACCATTCACCACATTGGTGTGCACCTGGGTTGATGGCCGGACCGTTGATTCCCTGACGACTACGAGC
ACCTGCATGAAGCAGAAGGCTTCATTTGGTGACCCCGACGTGATAGTTAGGGAATAGTGGTCGGCCACAG
ACGGCGTGGCGATCCTGTCTCCATCCGTCTCGTCTATCGGGAGGCGAGTTCGATGACCCTGGTGGAGGGG
GCTGCGGCTTAGGGAGGCAGAAGCTGAGTACCGTCGGAGGGAGCTCCAGGGCCCGGAGCGACTGACCCCT
GCCGAGAACTCAGAGGGTCGTCGGAAGACGGAGAGTGAGCCCGACGACCACCCCAGGCACGTCTTTGGTC
GGCCTGCGGATCAAGCATGGAAGCCGTCATTAAGGTGATTTCGTCCGCGTGTAAAACCTATTGCGGGAAA
ATCTCTCCTTCTAAGAAGGAAATAGGGGCCATGTTGTCCCTGTTACAAAAGGAAGGGTTGCTTATGTCTC
CCTCAGATTTATATTCTCCGGGGTCCTGGGATCCCATCACTGCGGCGCTCTCCCAGCGGGCAATGGTACT
TGGAAAATCGGGAGAGTTAAAAACCTGGGGATTGGTTTTGGGGGCATTGAAGGCGGCTCGAGAGGAACAG
GTTACATCTGAGCAAGCAAAGTTTTGGTTGGGATTAGGGGGAGGGAGGGTCTCTCCCCCAGGTCCGGAGT
GCATCGAGAAACCAGCTACGGAGCGGCGAATCGACAAAGGGGAGGAGGTGGGAGAAACAACTGTGCAGCG
AGATGCGAAGATGGCGCCAGAGGAAGCGGCCACACCTAAAACCGTTGGCACATCCTGCTATCATTGCGGA
ACAGCTGTTGGCTGCAATTGCGCCACCGCCACAGCCTCGGCCCCTCCTCCCCCTTATGTGGGGAGTGGTT
TGTATCCTTCCCTGGCGGGGGTGGGAGAGCAGCAGGGCCAGGGAGATAACACGTCTCGGGGGGCGGAGCA
GCCAAGGGAGGAGCCAGGGCACGCGGGTCAGGCCCCTGGGCCGGCCCTGACTGACTGGGCAAGGGTAAGG
GAGGAGCTTGCGAGTACTGGTCCGCCCGTGGTGGCCATGCCTGTAGTGATTAAGACAGAGGGACCCGCCT
GGACCCCTCTGGAGCCAAAATTGATCACAAGACTGGCTGATACGGTCAGGACCAAGGGCTTACGATCCCC
GATCACTATGGCAGAAGTGGAAGCGCTCATGTCCTCCCCGTTGCTGCCGCATGACGTCACGAATCTAATG
AGAGTGATTTTAGGACCTGCCCCATATGCCTTATGGATGGACGCTTGGGGAGTCCAACTCCAGACGGTTA
TAGCGGCAGCCACTCGCGACCCCCGACACCCAGCGAACGGTCAAGGGCGGGGGGAACGGACTAACTTGGA
TCGATTAAAGGGCTTAGCTGATGGGATGGTGGGCAACCCACAGGGTCAGGCCGCATTATTAAGACCGGGG
GAATTGGTTGCTATTACGGCGTCGGCTCTCCAGGCGTTTAGAGAAGTTGCCCGGCTGGCGGAACCTGCAG
GTCCATGGGCGGACATCACGCAGGGACCATCTGAGTCCTTTGTTGATTTTGCCAATCGGCTTATAAAGGC
GGTTGAGGGGTCAGATCTCCCGCCTTCCGCGCGGGCTCCGGTGATCATTGACTGCTTTAGGCAGAAGTCA
CAGCCAGATATTCAGCAGCTTATACGGGCAGCACCCTCCACGCTGACCACCCCAGGAGAGATAATCAAAT
ATGTGCTAGACAGGCAGAAGATTGCCCCTCTTACGGATCAAGGCATAGCCGCGGCCATGTCGTCTGCTAT
CCAGCCCTTAGTTATGGCAGTAGTCAATAGAGAGAGGGATGGACAAACTGGGTCGGGTGGTCGTGCCCGA
GGGCTCTGCTACACTTGTGGATCCCCGGGACATTATCAGGCACAGTGCCCGAAAAAACGAAAGTCAGGAA
ACAGCCGTGAGCGATGTCAGCTGTGTGACGGGATGGGACACAACGCTAAACAGTGTAGGAAGCGGGATGG
CAACCAGGGCCAACGCCCAGGAAGAGGTCTCTCTTCGGGGCCGTGGCCCGGCCCTGAGCAGCCTGCCGTC
TCGTTAGCGATGACAATGGAACATAAAGATCGCCCCTTGGTTAGGGTCATTCTGACTAACACTGGGAGTC
ATCCAGTCAAACAACGTTCGGTGTATATCACCGCGCTGTTGGACTCCGGAGCGGACATCACTATTATTTC
GGAGGAGGATTGGCCTACTGATTGGCCGGTGGTGGACACCGCGAACCCACAGATCCATGGCATAGGAGGG
GGAATTCCCATGCGAAAATCCCGGGATATGATAGAGGTGGGGGTTATTAACCGAGACGGGTCGTTGGAGC
GACCCCTGCTCCTCTTCCCCGCAGTCGCTATGGTTAGAGGGAGTATCCTAGGAAGAGATTGTCTGCAGGG
CCTAGGGCTCCGCTTGACAAATTTATAGGGAGGGCCACTGTTCTTACTGTTGCGCTACATCTGGCTATTC
CGCTCAAATGGAAGTCAGACCGCACGCCTGTGTGGATTGACCAGTGGCCCCTTCCTGAAGGTAAACTTGT
AGCGCTAACGCAATTAGTGGAAAAAGAATTACAGTTAGGACATATAGAGCCCTCACTTAGTTGTTGGAAC
ACACCTGTTTTTGTGATCCGGAAGGCTTCCGGGTCTTATCGCTTATTGCATGATTTGCGCGCTGTTAACG
CCAAGCTTGTTCCTTTTGGGGCCGTCCAACAGGGGGCGCCAGTTCTCTCCGCGCTCCCGCGTGGCTGGCC
CCTGATGGTCCTAGACCTCAAGGATTGCTTCTTTTCTATCCCTCTTGCGGAACAAGATCGCGAAGCTTTT
GCATTTACGCTCCCCTCTGTGAATAACCAGGCCCCCGCTCGAAGATTCCAATGGAAGGTCTTGCCCCAAG
GGATGACCTGTTCTCCCACTATCTGTCAGTTGGTAGTGGGTCAGGTGCTCGAGCCCTTGCGACTCAAGCA
CCCAGCTCTGCGCATGTTGCATTATATGGACGATCTTTTGCTAGCCGCCTCAAGTCATGATGGGTTGGAA
GCGGCAGGGAAGGAGGTTATCGGTACATTGGAAAGAGCCGGGTTCACTATTTCGCCGGATAAGATCCAGA
GGGAGCCCGGAGTACAATATCTTGGGTACAAGTTAGGCAGTACGTATGTAGCACCCGTAGGCTTGGTAGC
AGAACCCAGGATAGCCACCTTGTGGGATGTTCAAAAGCTGGTGGGGTCACTTCAGTGGCTTCGCCCAGCG
TTAGGGATCCCGCCACGACTGATGGGTCCCTTTTATGAGCAGTTACGAGGGTCAGATCCTAACGAGGCGA
GGGAATGGAATCTAGACATGAAAATGGCCTGGAGAGAGATCGTACAGCTTAGCACTACTGCTGCCTTGGA
ACGATGGGACCCTGCCCAGCCTCTGGAAGGAGCGGTCGCTAGATGTGAACAGGGGGCAATAGGGGTCCTG
GGACAGGGACTGTCCACACACCCAAGGCCATGTTTGTGGTTATTCTCCACCCAACCCACCAAGGCGTTTA
CTGCTTGGTTAGAAGTGCTCACCCTTTTGATTACTAAGCTACGCGCTTCGGCAGTGCGAACCTTTGGCAA
GGAGGTTGATATCCTCCTGTTGCCTGCATGCTTCCGGGAGGACCTTCCGCTCCCGGAGGGGATCCTGTTA
GCACTTAGGGGGTTTGCAGGAAAAATCAGGAGTAGTGACACGCCATCTATTTTTGACATTGCGCGTCCAC
TGCATGTTTCTCTGAAAGTGAGGGTTACCGACCACCCTGTGCCGGGACCCACTGTCTTTACCGACGCCTC
CTCAAGCACCCATAAAGGGGTGGTAGTCTGGAGGGAGGGCCCAAGGTGGGAGATAAAAGAAATAGTTGAT
TTGGGGGCAAGTGTACAACAACTGGAGGCACGCGCTGTGGCCATGGCACTTCTGCTGTGGCCGACAACGC
CCACTAATGTAGTGACTGACTCTGCGTTTGTTGCGAAAATGTTACTCAAGATGGGACAGGAGGGAGTCCC
GTCTACAGCGGCAGCTTTTATTTTAGAGGATGCGTTAAGCCAAAGGTCAGCCATGGCCGCCGTTCTCCAC
GTGCGGAGTCATTCTGAAGTGCCAGGGTTTTTCACAGAAGGAAATGACGTGGCAGATAGCCAAGCCACCT
TTCAAGCGTATCCCTTGAGAGAGGCTAAAGATCTTCATACCGCTCTCCATATTGGACCCCGCGCGCTATC
CAAAGCGTGTAATATATCTATGCAGCAGGCTAGGGAGGTTGTTCAGACCTGCCCGCATTGTAATTCAGCC
CCTGCGTTGGAGGCCGGGGTAAACCCTAGGGGTTTGGGACCCCTACAGATATGGCAGACAGACTTTACGC
TTGAGCCTAGAATGGCTCCCCGTTCCTGGCTCGCTGTTACTGTGGACACCGCCTCATCAGCGATAGTCGT
AACTCAGCATGGCCGTGTTACATCGGTTGCTGCACAACATCATTGGGCCACGGCTATCGCCGTTTTGGGA
AGACCAAAGGCCATAAAAACAGATAACGGGTCCTGCTTCACGTCTAAATCCACGCGGGAGTGGCTCGCGA
GATGGGGGATAGCACACACCACCGGGATTCCGGGAAATTCCCAGGGTCAAGCTATGGTAGAGCGGGCCAA
CCGGCTCCTGAAAGATAAGATCCGTGTGCTTGCGGAAGGGGACGGCTTTATGAAAAGAATCCCCGCCAGC
AAACAGGGGGAACTACTAGCCAAAGCAATGTATGCCCTCAATCACTTTGAGCGTGGTGAAAACACAAAAA
CACCGGTACAAAAACACTGGAGACCTACCGTTCTTACAGAAGGACCCCCGGTTAAAATACGAATAGAGAC
AGGGGAGTGGGAAAAAGGATGGAACGTGCTGGTCTGGGGACGAGGTTATGCCGCTGTGAAAAACAGGGAC
ACTGATAAGGTTATTTGGGTACCCTCTCGGAAAGTTAAACCGGATGTCACCCAAAAGGATGAGGTGACTA
AGAAAGATGAGGCGAGCCCTCTTTTTGCAGGCATTTCTGACTGGATACCCTGGGAAGACGAGCAAGAAGG
ACTCCAAGGAGAAACCGCTAGCAACAAGCAAGAAAGACCCGGAGAAGACACCCTTGCTGCCAACGAGAGT
TAATTATATTCTCATTATTGGTGTCCTGGTCTTGTGTGAGGTTACGGGGGTAAGAGCTGATGTCCACTTA
CTCGAGCAGCCAGGGAACCTTTGGATTACATGGGCCAACCGTACAGGCCAAACGGATTTTTGCCTCTCTA
CACAGTCAGCCACCTCCCCTTTTCAAACATGTTTGATAGGTATCCCGTCCCCTATTTCCGAGGGTGATTT
TAAGGGATATGTTTCTGATACAAATTGCACCACCTTGGGAACTGATCGGTTAGTCTCGTCAGCCGACTTT
ACTGGCGGACCTGACAACAGTACCACCCTCACTTATCGGAAGGTCTCATGCTTGTTGTTAAAGCTGAATG
TCTCTATGTGGGATGAGCCACCTGAACTACAGCTGTTAGGTTCCCAGTCTCTCCCTAACATTACTAATAT
TGCTCAGATTTCCGGTATAACCGGGGGATGCGTAGGCTTCAGACCACAAGGGGTTCCTTGGTATCTAGGT
TGGTCTAGACAGGAGGCCACGCGGTTTCTCCTTAGACACCCCTCTTTCTCTAAATCCACGGAACCGTTTA
CGGTGGTGACAGCGGATAGGCACAATCTTTTTATGGGGAGTGAGTACTGCGGTGCATATGGCTACAGATT
TTGGAACATGTATAACTGCTCACAGGTGGGGCGGCAGTACCGCTGTGGTAATGCGCGCAGCCCCCGCCCG
GGTCTTCCTGAAATCCAGTGTACAAGGAGAGGAGGCAAATGGGTTAATCAATCACAGGAAATTAATGAGT
CGGAGCCGTTCAGCTTTACGGTGAACTGTACAGCTAGTAGTTTGGGTAATGCCAGTGGGTGTTGCGGAAA
AGCAGGCACGATTCTCCCGGGAAAGTGGGTCGACAGCACACAAGGTAGTTTCACCAAACCAAAAGCGCTA
CCACCCGCAATTTTCCTCATTTGTGGGGATCGCGCATGGCAAGGAATTCCCAGTCGTCCGGTAGGGGGCC
CCTGCTATTTAGGCAAGCTTACCATGTTAGCACCTAAGCATACAGATATTCTCAAGGTGCTTGTCAATTC
ATCGCGGACAGGTATAAGACGTAAACGAAGCACCTCACACCTGGATGATACATGCTCAGATGAAGTGCAG
CTTTGGGGTCCTACAGCAAGAATCTTTGCATCTATCCTAGCCCCGGGGGTAGCAGCTGCGCAAGCCTTAA
GAGAAATTGAGAGACTAGCCTGTTGGTCCGTTAAACAGGCTAACTTGACAACATCACTCCTCGGGGACTT
ATTGGATGATGTCACGAGTATTCGACACGCGGTCCTGCAGAACCGAGCGGCTATTGACTTCTTGCTCCTA
GCTCACGGCCATGGCTGTGAGGACGTTGCCGGAATGTGCTGTTTCAATTTGAGTGATCACAGTGAGTCTA
TACAGAAGAAGTTCCAGCTAATGAAGGAACATGTCAATAAGATCGGCGTGGACAGCGACCCAATTGGAAG
TTGGCTGCGAGGACTATTCGGGGGAATAGGAGAATGGGCCGTTCATTTGCTGAAAGGACTGCTTTTGGGG
CTTGTAGTTATTTTGTTGCTAGTAGTGTGCCTGCCTTGCCTTTTGCAAATCGTATGCGGTAACATCAGAA
AGATGATTAATAACTCCATCAGCTACCACACGGAATATAAGAAGCTGCAAAAGGCCTGTGGGCAGCCTGA
AAGCAGAATAGTATAAGGCAGTACATGGGTGGTGGTATAGCGCTTGCGAGTCCATCGAGGAAGGCAGGAA
AGACAGCTATTGGTAATTGTGAAATACGCTTTTGTCTGTGTGCTGCAGGAGCTGAGCTGACTCTGCTGGT
GGCCTCGCGTACCACTGTGGCATCGGCGGCCGCGTTTGATCC
